Addgene plasmid #55555: mTurquoise-H1-10
Purpose: Localization: Nucleus/Histones, Excitation: 434, Emission: 474
Depositing lab: Michael Davidson. Depositing organization: Florida State University, Tallahassee.
Backbone
  Vector backbone: mTurquoise
  Backbone size w/o insert (bp): 4750
  Vector type: Mammalian Expression
  Selectable markers: Neomycin (select with G418)
Growth in bacteria
  Bacterial resistance: Kanamycin, 50 μg/mL
  Growth temperature: 37°C
  Growth strain: DH5alpha
  Copy number: High Copy
Gene/Insert
  Gene/Insert name: H1 (alt names: Mouse Histone H1; NM_008197.3)
  Species: M. musculus (mouse)
  Entrez Gene: H1f0 (a.k.a. D130017D06Rik, H1(0), H1-0, H1fv)
  Promoter: CMV
  Tag / fusion protein: mTurquoise (C terminal on backbone)
  Cloning method: Unknown
  Sequencing primers: 5′ CMV-F; 3′ SV40pA-R
Terms and licenses: Academic/Nonprofit Terms; Industry Terms
Depositor comments: M. musculus (mouse) Histone H1. Excitation = 434; Emission = 474
How to cite: mTurquoise-H1-10 was a gift from Michael Davidson (Addgene plasmid # 55555 ; http://n2t.net/addgene:55555 ; RRID:Addgene_55555)
