[The description below was written by a language model from this plasmid's Addgene catalogue record.]
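Description:
mTurquoise-H1-10 is a mammalian expression plasmid that produces mouse linker histone H1 (the H1f0 gene product, also called H1(0)) fused to the cyan fluorescent protein mTurquoise. It is built on an mTurquoise backbone of about 4.75 kb, not counting the insert. The fluorescent protein is supplied by the backbone and lies at the C terminus of the histone, so the H1 coding sequence is read first and continues into mTurquoise. Expression of the fusion is driven by the CMV promoter, a strong constitutive promoter in most mammalian cell lines. The listed 3′ sequencing primer suggests an SV40 polyadenylation signal downstream of the cassette, though no feature table is provided to confirm this or other elements. The "10" in the name may refer to the linker between the two fusion partners, but the record does not explain it, and the cloning method is listed as unknown.

In bacteria the plasmid is maintained at high copy under kanamycin selection. A neomycin resistance marker allows G418 selection of stably transfected mammalian cells. The origin of replication is not stated.

The construct serves as a fluorescent localization marker for the nucleus and histones. Because H1 binds chromatin, the fusion should label nuclei and chromatin in cyan, with excitation at 434 nm and emission at 474 nm. This makes it suitable for fluorescence imaging of nuclear organisation, including multicolour experiments alongside spectrally distinct fluorescent proteins.
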