>Addgene plasmid #55555 | mTurquoise-H1-10 | depositor partial sequence | sequence record 85962 | insert sequence
CAGATCCGCTAGCCGCCACCATGACCGAGAACTCCACCTCCGCCCCGGCGGCGAAGCCCAAACGGGCCAA
GGCTTCCAAGAAGTCCACGGACCACCCCAAGTATTCAGACATGATCGTGGCTGCTATCCAGGCAGAGAAG
AACCGTGCCGGCTCCTCGCGCCAGTCCATCCAAAAGTATATCAAGAGCCACTACAAGGTGGGTGAGAACG
CCGACTCCCAGATCAAGTTGTCCATCAAGCGCCTAGTGACCACCGGTGTTCTCAAGCAAACCAAAGGGGT
GGGCGCCTCGGGGTCCTTCAGGCTGGCCAAGGGCGATGAGCCCAAAAGGTCGGTGGCTTTCAAGAAGACC
AAGAAGGAAGTCAAGAAAGTGGCCACTCCAAAGAAGGCAGCCAAGCCCAAGAAGGCTGCCTCCAAAGCCC
CAAGCAAGAAACCCAAAGCCACCCCTGTCAAGAAGGCCAAGAAGAAGCCGGCTGCCACGCCCAAGAAAGC
CAAAAAGCCCAAGGTTGTCAAAGTCAAACCAGTCAAGGCCTCCAAACCCAAGAAGGCCAAAACCGTGAAG
CCCAAAGCCAAGTCGAGTGCCAAGAGGGGGAGCAAGAAGAAGTCGGGAAGCACGGATCCACCGGTCGCCA
CCATGGTGAGCAAGGGCGAGGAGCTGTTCACCGGGGTGGTGCCCATCCTGGTCGAGCTGGACGGCGACGT
AAACGGCCACAAGTTCAGCGTGTCCGGCGAGGGCGAGGGCGATGCCACCTACGGCAAGCTGACCCTGAAG
TTCATCTGCACCACCGGCAAGCTGCCCGTGCCCTGGCCCACCCTCGTGACCACCCTGTCCTGGGGCGTGC
AGTGCTTCGCCCGCTACCCCGACCACATGAAGCAGCACGACTTCTTCAAGTCCGCCATGCCCGAAGGCTA
CGTCCAGGAGCGCACCATCTTCTTCAAGGACGACGGCAACTACAAGACCCGCGCCGAGGTGAAGTTCGAG
GGCGACACCCTGGTGAACCGCATCGAGCTGAAGGGCATCGACTTCAAGGAGGACGGCAACATCCTGGGGC
ACAAGCTGGAGTACAACTACATCAGCGACAACGTCTATATCACCGCCGACAAGCAGAAGAACGGCATCAA
GGCCAACTTCAAGATCCGCCACAACATCGAGGACGGCGGCGTGCAGCTCGCCGACCACTACCAGCAGAAC
ACCCCCATCGGCGACGGCCCCGTGCTGCTGCCCGACAACCACTACCTGAGCACCCAGTCCAAGCTGAGCA
AAGACCCCAACGAGAAGCGCGATCACATGGTCCTGCTGGAGTTCGTGACCGCCGCCGGGATCACTCTCGG
CATGGACGAGCTGTACAAGTAAAGCGGCCGCGACTCTAGATCATAATCAG
